Addgene plasmid #217413: LEGO-GM55
Purpose: Luciferase expression vector with the minimal GM-CSF promoter
Depositing lab: Peter Cockerill. Publication: Development of receptor and oncogene-responsive luciferase reporter vectors that are activated via kinase signaling to AP-1. Coleman DJL, Ames L, Aain H, Gamble J, Koscielniak K, Zhang Z, Lau C, Joyce A, Cockerill PN. Exp Hematol. 2026 Sep;161:105491. doi: 10.1016/j.exphem.2026.105491. Epub 2026 Aug 13. PubMed 42595074.
Backbone
  Vector backbone: LeGO-iG
  Backbone manufacturer: Boris Fehse (Addgene #27358)
  Vector type: Mammalian Expression, Lentiviral, Luciferase
Growth in bacteria
  Bacterial resistance: Ampicillin, 100 μg/mL
  Growth temperature: 37°C
  Growth strain: NEB Stable
  Copy number: High Copy
Gene/Insert
  Gene/Insert name: Luciferase, GFP (alt name: SV40 PolyA sites, Human -55 to +28 minimal CSF2 promoter, Promega pGL3 LUC+, IRES-EGFP)
  Species: H. sapiens (human); Firefly
  Promoter: Human -55 to +28 minimal CSF2 promoter
  Cloning method: Restriction Enzyme; 5′ cloning site unknown (unknown if destroyed); 3′ cloning site unknown (unknown if destroyed)
  Sequencing primers: 5′ n/a
Terms and licenses: Academic/Nonprofit Terms; Industry Terms: Not Available to Industry
Depositor comments: This is a minimal activity lentiviral luciferase expression vector that contains the human -55 to +28 CSF2 promoter which can be used as a vehicle for testing the activities of other inducible or tissue-specific DNA elements. This vector also has 2 copies of the SV40 transcription termination/polyadenylation signal upstream of the multiple cloning site, which blocks background read-through transcription originating in the vector backbone, which itself can be substantial (Bert et al, 2000). LEGO-GM55 contains the vector backbone from LeGO-iG (Weber et al, 2008) (Addgene #27358) and was made by deleting an array of 3 AP-1 sites from the plasmid LEGO-AP1x3-GM55. The inserted luciferase gene and SV40 polyA site sequences originate from the plasmid pXPG (Bert et al, 2000) (Addgene #71248). The Luc+ firefly luciferase gene originates from the plasmid pGL3 (Promega). References: Bert et al. Plasmid. 2000 Sep;44(2):173-82. PMID 10964627. Weber et al. Mol Ther. 2008 Apr. 16(4):698-706. PMID 18362927.
How to cite: LEGO-GM55 was a gift from Peter Cockerill (Addgene plasmid # 217413 ; http://n2t.net/addgene:217413 ; RRID:Addgene_217413)
