[The description below was written by a language model from this plasmid's Addgene catalogue record and pLannotate feature annotations shown in this document.]
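Description:
LEGO-GM55 is a third-generation-style HIV-1 lentiviral luciferase reporter plasmid built on the LeGO-iG backbone. It is propagated in E. coli through a high-copy ColE1/pUC-type origin and selected with ampicillin (AmpR, β-lactamase). The viral genome is transcribed in packaging cells from a CMV enhancer/promoter fused to a truncated 5' LTR. This is followed by the Ψ packaging signal with a gag fragment, the Rev response element for nuclear export of the unspliced RNA, and the cPPT/CTS. A WPRE that enhances transcript expression and a second truncated LTR close the genome. A single loxP site is annotated downstream of EGFP; the record does not state its intended use here.

The payload begins with two tandem SV40 polyadenylation/termination signals placed upstream of the multiple cloning site. According to the depositor, these block read-through transcription from the vector backbone that would otherwise raise background. The human CSF2 (GM-CSF) minimal promoter, spanning -55 to +28, follows; it is not annotated in the feature table but presumably lies in the gap just before the luciferase gene. It drives the firefly luc+ gene from pGL3, which is linked through an EMCV IRES to EGFP, so that both reporters are translated from one transcript.

The polyA and luciferase sequences derive from pXPG, and the plasmid was made by removing three AP-1 sites from LEGO-AP1x3-GM55. It has minimal intrinsic activity and serves as a baseline control. It is also a vehicle for inserting inducible or tissue-specific regulatory elements and testing their activity after lentiviral delivery into mammalian cells.
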