Features (pLannotate 1.2.2; 26 found; start..end, strand, type, name):
     31..83      -  misc_feature   bom (fragment): basis of mobility region from pBR322
    238..617     +  enhancer       CMV enhancer: human cytomegalovirus immediate early enhancer
    618..817     +  promoter       CMV promoter: human cytomegalovirus (CMV) immediate early promoter
    835..1015    +  LTR            5' LTR (truncated): truncated 5' long terminal repeat (LTR) from HIV-1
   1062..1187    +  misc_feature   HIV-1 Ψ: packaging signal of human immunodeficiency virus type 1
   1171..1509    +  CDS            HIV-1 gag (fragment): gag protein from human immunodeficiency virus 1; gag
   1684..1917    +  misc_feature   RRE: The Rev response element (RRE) of HIV-1 allows for Rev-dependent mRNA export from the nucleus to the cytoplasm.
   2294..2394    +  CDS            Rev (fragment): human immunodeficiency virus 1 (HIV-1) Rev protein; rev; enhances nuclear export of unspliced and incompletely spliced viral mRNAs
   2444..2561    +  misc_feature   cPPT/CTS: central polypurine tract and central termination sequence of HIV-1
   2737..2776    -  CDS            rop (fragment): Rop protein, which maintains plasmids at low copy number; rop
   2778..2854    +  CDS            large T antigen (fragment): large T antigen from SV40 (simian virus 40)
   2874..3008    +  polyA_signal   SV40 poly(A) signal: SV40 polyadenylation signal
   3006..3082    +  CDS            large T antigen (fragment): large T antigen from SV40 (simian virus 40)
   3102..3236    +  polyA_signal   SV40 poly(A) signal: SV40 polyadenylation signal
   3387..5039    +  CDS            luciferase: firefly luciferase; luc+; enhanced luc+ version of the luciferase gene
   5188..5650    +  misc_feature   IRES: internal ribosome entry site (IRES) of the encephalomyocarditis virus (EMCV)
   5664..6383    +  CDS            EGFP: the original enhanced GFP (Yang et al., 1996) mammalian codon-optimized
   6430..6463    +  protein_bind   loxP: Cre-mediated recombination occurs in the 8-bp core sequence (GCATACAT). Cre recombinase
   6496..6519    +  misc_feature   MCS (fragment): pBluescript multiple cloning site
   6519..7107    +  misc_feature   WPRE: woodchuck hepatitis virus posttranscriptional regulatory element
   7108..7127    +  misc_feature   MCS (fragment): pBluescript multiple cloning site
   7129..7629    +  CDS            nef (fragment): NEF_HV1LA - Experimental evidence at protein level: Swiss-Prot protein existence level 1. Extracellular Nef protein targets CD4(+) T-lymphocytes for apoptosis by interacting with CXCR4 surface receptors. From Human immunodeficiency virus type 1 group M subtype B (isolate Lai) (HIV-1).
   7636..7816    +  LTR            5' LTR (truncated): truncated 5' long terminal repeat (LTR) from HIV-1
   7878..8466    -  rep_origin     ori: high-copy-number ColE1/pMB1/pBR322/pUC origin of replication
   8637..9497    -  CDS            AmpR: β-lactamase; bla; confers resistance to ampicillin, carbenicillin, and related antibiotics
   9498..9602    -  promoter       AmpR promoter: bla
>Addgene plasmid #217413 | LEGO-GM55 | addgene full sequence | sequence record 434968 | Addgene NGS Result
GTCGACGGATCGGGAGATCTCCCGATCCCCTATGGTGCACTCTCAGTACAATCTGCTCTGATGCCGCATA
GTTAAGCCAGTATCTGCTCCCTGCTTGTGTGTTGGAGGTCGCTGAGTAGTGCGCGAGCAAAATTTAAGCT
ACAACAAGGCAAGGCTTGACCGACAATTGCATGAAGAATCTGCTTAGGGTTAGGCGTTTTGCGCTGCTTC
GCGATGTACGGGCCAGATATACGCGTTGACATTGATTATTGACTAGTTATTAATAGTAATCAATTACGGG
GTCATTAGTTCATAGCCCATATATGGAGTTCCGCGTTACATAACTTACGGTAAATGGCCCGCCTGGCTGA
CCGCCCAACGACCCCCGCCCATTGACGTCAATAATGACGTATGTTCCCATAGTAACGCCAATAGGGACTT
TCCATTGACGTCAATGGGTGGAGTATTTACGGTAAACTGCCCACTTGGCAGTACATCAAGTGTATCATAT
GCCAAGTACGCCCCCTATTGACGTCAATGACGGTAAATGGCCCGCCTGGCATTATGCCCAGTACATGACC
TTATGGGACTTTCCTACTTGGCAGTACATCTACGTATTAGTCATCGCTATTACCATGGTGATGCGGTTTT
GGCAGTACATCAATGGGCGTGGATAGCGGTTTGACTCACGGGGATTTCCAAGTCTCCACCCCATTGACGT
CAATGGGAGTTTGTTTTGGCACCAAAATCAACGGGACTTTCCAAAATGTCGTAACAACTCCGCCCCATTG
ACGCAAATGGGCGGTAGGCGTGTACGGTGGGAGGTCTATATAAGCAGCGCGTTTTGCCTGTACTGGGTCT
CTCTGGTTAGACCAGATCTGAGCCTGGGAGCTCTCTGGCTAACTAGGGAACCCACTGCTTAAGCCTCAAT
AAAGCTTGCCTTGAGTGCTTCAAGTAGTGTGTGCCCGTCTGTTGTGTGACTCTGGTAACTAGAGATCCCT
CAGACCCTTTTAGTCAGTGTGGAAAATCTCTAGCAGTGGCGCCCGAACAGGGACTTGAAAGCGAAAGGGA
AACCAGAGGAGCTCTCTCGACGCAGGACTCGGCTTGCTGAAGCGCGCACGGCAAGAGGCGAGGGGCGGCG
ACTGGTGAGTACGCCAAAAATTTTGACTAGCGGAGGCTAGAAGGAGAGAGATGGGTGCGAGAGCGTCAGT
ATTAAGCGGGGGAGAATTAGATCGCGATGGGAAAAAATTCGGTTAAGGCCAGGGGGAAAGAAAAAATATA
AATTAAAACATATAGTATGGGCAAGCAGGGAGCTAGAACGATTCGCAGTTAATCCTGGCCTGTTAGAAAC
ATCAGAAGGCTGTAGACAAATACTGGGACAGCTACAACCATCCCTTCAGACAGGATCAGAAGAACTTAGA
TCATTATATAATACAGTAGCAACCCTCTATTGTGTGCATCAAAGGATAGAGATAAAAGACACCAAGGAAG
CTTTAGACAAGATAGAGGAAGAGCAAAACAAAAGTAAGACCACCGCACAGCAAGCGGCCGGCCGCTGATC
TTCAGACCTGGAGGAGGAGATATGAGGGACAATTGGAGAAGTGAATTATATAAATATAAAGTAGTAAAAA
TTGAACCATTAGGAGTAGCACCCACCAAGGCAAAGAGAAGAGTGGTGCAGAGAGAAAAAAGAGCAGTGGG
AATAGGAGCTTTGTTCCTTGGGTTCTTGGGAGCAGCAGGAAGCACTATGGGCGCAGCGTCAATGACGCTG
ACGGTACAGGCCAGACAATTATTGTCTGGTATAGTGCAGCAGCAGAACAATTTGCTGAGGGCTATTGAGG
CGCAACAGCATCTGTTGCAACTCACAGTCTGGGGCATCAAGCAGCTCCAGGCAAGAATCCTGGCTGTGGA
AAGATACCTAAAGGATCAACAGCTCCTGGGGATTTGGGGTTGCTCTGGAAAACTCATTTGCACCACTGCT
GTGCCTTGGAATGCTAGTTGGAGTAATAAATCTCTGGAACAGATTTGGAATCACACGACCTGGATGGAGT
GGGACAGAGAAATTAACAATTACACAAGCTTAATACACTCCTTAATTGAAGAATCGCAAAACCAGCAAGA
AAAGAATGAACAAGAATTATTGGAATTAGATAAATGGGCAAGTTTGTGGAATTGGTTTAACATAACAAAT
TGGCTGTGGTATATAAAATTATTCATAATGATAGTAGGAGGCTTGGTAGGTTTAAGAATAGTTTTTGCTG
TACTTTCTATAGTGAATAGAGTTAGGCAGGGATATTCACCATTATCGTTTCAGACCCACCTCCCAACCCC
GAGGGGACCCGACAGGCCCGAAGGAATAGAAGAAGAAGGTGGAGAGAGAGACAGAGACAGATCCATTCGA
TTAGTGAACGGATCGGCACTGCGTGCGCCAATTCTGCAGACAAATGGCAGTATTCATCCACAATTTTAAA
AGAAAAGGGGGGATTGGGGGGTACAGTGCAGGGGAAAGAATAGTAGACATAATAGCAACAGACATACAAA
CTAAAGAATTACAAAAACAAATTACAAAAATTCAAAATTTTCGGGTTTATTACAGGGACAGCAGAGATCC
AGTTTGGTTAGTACCGGGCCCGCTCTAGACCGGGTCATGGCTGCGCCCCGACACCCGCCAACACCCGCTG
ACGCGCCCTGACGGGCTTGTCTGCTCCCGGCATCCGCTTACAGACAAGCTGTGACCGTCTCCGGGAGCTG
CATGTGTCAGAGGTTTTCACCGTCATCACCGAAACGCGCGAGGCAGGATCAGCCATATCACATTTGTAGA
GGTTTTACTTGCTTTAAAAAACCTCCCACACCTCCCCCTGAACCTGAAACATAAAATGAATGCAATTGTT
GTTAACTTGTTTATTGCAGCTTATAATGGTTACAAATAAAGCAATAGCATCACAAATTTCACAAATAAAG
CATTTTTTTCACTGCATTCTAGTTGTGGTTTGTCCAAACTCATCAATGTATCTTATCATGTCTGGATCAG
CCATATCACATTTGTAGAGGTTTTACTTGCTTTAAAAAACCTCCCACACCTCCCCCTGAACCTGAAACAT
AAAATGAATGCAATTGTTGTTAACTTGTTTATTGCAGCTTATAATGGTTACAAATAAAGCAATAGCATCA
CAAATTTCACAAATAAAGCATTTTTTTCACTGCATTCTAGTTGTGGTTTGTCCAAACTCATCAATGTATC
TTATCATGTCTGGATCCTGCAGGGGGTCGACAAGCTTCGCGAGGTCACCATTAATCATTTCCTCTGTGTA
TTTAAGAGCTCTTTTGCCAGTGAGCCCAGTACACAGAGAGAAAGGCTAAAGTTCTGTCGACAAGCTTGGC
ATTCCGGTACTGTTGGTAAAGCCACCATGGAAGACGCCAAAAACATAAAGAAAGGCCCGGCGCCATTCTA
TCCGCTGGAAGATGGAACCGCTGGAGAGCAACTGCATAAGGCTATGAAGAGATACGCCCTGGTTCCTGGA
ACAATTGCTTTTACAGATGCACATATCGAGGTGGACATCACTTACGCTGAGTACTTCGAAATGTCCGTTC
GGTTGGCAGAAGCTATGAAACGATATGGGCTGAATACAAATCACAGAATCGTCGTATGCAGTGAAAACTC
TCTTCAATTCTTTATGCCGGTGTTGGGCGCGTTATTTATCGGAGTTGCAGTTGCGCCCGCGAACGACATT
TATAATGAACGTGAATTGCTCAACAGTATGGGCATTTCGCAGCCTACCGTGGTGTTCGTTTCCAAAAAGG
GGTTGCAAAAAATTTTGAACGTGCAAAAAAAGCTCCCAATCATCCAAAAAATTATTATCATGGATTCTAA
AACGGATTACCAGGGATTTCAGTCGATGTACACGTTCGTCACATCTCATCTACCTCCCGGTTTTAATGAA
TACGATTTTGTGCCAGAGTCCTTCGATAGGGACAAGACAATTGCACTGATCATGAACTCCTCTGGATCTA
CTGGTCTGCCTAAAGGTGTCGCTCTGCCTCATAGAACTGCCTGCGTGAGATTCTCGCATGCCAGAGATCC
TATTTTTGGCAATCAAATCATTCCGGATACTGCGATTTTAAGTGTTGTTCCATTCCATCACGGTTTTGGA
ATGTTTACTACACTCGGATATTTGATATGTGGATTTCGAGTCGTCTTAATGTATAGATTTGAAGAAGAGC
TGTTTCTGAGGAGCCTTCAGGATTACAAGATTCAAAGTGCGCTGCTGGTGCCAACCCTATTCTCCTTCTT
CGCCAAAAGCACTCTGATTGACAAATACGATTTATCTAATTTACACGAAATTGCTTCTGGTGGCGCTCCC
CTCTCTAAGGAAGTCGGGGAAGCGGTTGCCAAGAGGTTCCATCTGCCAGGTATCAGGCAAGGATATGGGC
TCACTGAGACTACATCAGCTATTCTGATTACACCCGAGGGGGATGATAAACCGGGCGCGGTCGGTAAAGT
TGTTCCATTTTTTGAAGCGAAGGTTGTGGATCTGGATACCGGGAAAACGCTGGGCGTTAATCAAAGAGGC
GAACTGTGTGTGAGAGGTCCTATGATTATGTCCGGTTATGTAAACAATCCGGAAGCGACCAACGCCTTGA
TTGACAAGGATGGATGGCTACATTCTGGAGACATAGCTTACTGGGACGAAGACGAACACTTCTTCATCGT
TGACCGCCTGAAGTCTCTGATTAAGTACAAAGGCTATCAGGTGGCTCCCGCTGAATTGGAATCCATCTTG
CTCCAACACCCCAACATCTTCGACGCAGGTGTCGCAGGTCTTCCCGACGATGACGCCGGTGAACTTCCCG
CCGCCGTTGTTGTTTTGGAGCACGGAAAGACGATGACGGAAAAAGAGATCGTGGATTACGTCGCCAGTCA
AGTAACAACCGCGAAAAAGTTGCGCGGAGGAGTTGTGTTTGTGGACGAAGTACCGAAAGGTCTTACCGGA
AAACTCGACGCAAGAAAAATCAGAGAGATCCTCATAAAGGCCAAGAAGGGCGGAAAGATCGCCGTGTAAT
TCTAGGGCGGCCGCTACGTAAATTCCGCCCCCCCCCCCCCTCTCCCTCCCCCCCCCCTAACGTTACTGGC
CGAAGCCGCTTGGAATAAGGCCGGTGTGCGTTTGTCTATATGTTATTTTCCACCATATTGCCGTCTTTTG
GCAATGTGAGGGCCCGGAAACCTGGCCCTGTCTTCTTGACGAGCATTCCTAGGGGTCTTTCCCCTCTCGC
CAAAGGAATGCAAGGTCTGTTGAATGTCGTGAAGGAAGCAGTTCCTCTGGAAGCTTCTTGAAGACAAACA
ACGTCTGTAGCGACCCTTTGCAGGCAGCGGAACCCCCCACCTGGCGACAGGTGCCTCTGCGGCCAAAAGC
CACGTGTATAAGATACACCTGCAAAGGCGGCACAACCCCAGTGCCACGTTGTGAGTTGGATAGTTGTGGA
AAGAGTCAAATGGCTCTCCTCAAGCGTATTCAACAAGGGGCTGAAGGATGCCCAGAAGGTACCCCATTGT
ATGGGATCTGATCTGGGGCCTCGGTGCACATGCTTTACATGTGTTTAGTCGAGGTTAAAAAAACGTCTAG
GCCCCCCGAACCACGGGGACGTGGTTTTCCTTTGAAAAACACGATGATAATATGGCCACAACCATGGTGA
GCAAGGGCGAGGAGCTGTTCACCGGGGTGGTGCCCATCCTGGTCGAGCTGGACGGCGACGTAAACGGCCA
CAAGTTCAGCGTGTCCGGCGAGGGCGAGGGCGATGCCACCTACGGCAAGCTGACCCTGAAGTTCATCTGC
ACCACCGGCAAGCTGCCCGTGCCCTGGCCCACCCTCGTGACCACCCTGACCTACGGCGTGCAGTGCTTCA
GCCGCTACCCCGACCACATGAAGCAGCACGACTTCTTCAAGTCCGCCATGCCCGAAGGCTACGTCCAGGA
GCGCACCATCTTCTTCAAGGACGACGGCAACTACAAGACCCGCGCCGAGGTGAAGTTCGAGGGCGACACC
CTGGTGAACCGCATCGAGCTGAAGGGCATCGACTTCAAGGAGGACGGCAACATCCTGGGGCACAAGCTGG
AGTACAACTACAACAGCCACAACGTCTATATCATGGCCGACAAGCAGAAGAACGGCATCAAGGTGAACTT
CAAGATCCGCCACAACATCGAGGACGGCAGCGTGCAGCTCGCCGACCACTACCAGCAGAACACCCCCATC
GGCGACGGCCCCGTGCTGCTGCCCGACAACCACTACCTGAGCACCCAGTCCGCCCTGAGCAAAGACCCCA
ACGAGAAGCGCGATCACATGGTCCTGCTGGAGTTCGTGACCGCCGCCGGGATCACTCTCGGCATGGACGA
GCTGTACAAGTAAAGCGGCCGGCCGCCAGCACAGTGGTCGAAATTCGTCGAGGGACCTAATAACTTCGTA
TAGCATACATTATACGAAGTTATACATGTTTAAGGGTTCCGGTTCCACTAGGTACAATTCGATATCAAGC
TTATCGATAATCAACCTCTGGATTACAAAATTTGTGAAAGATTGACTGGTATTCTTAACTATGTTGCTCC
TTTTACGCTATGTGGATACGCTGCTTTAATGCCTTTGTATCATGCTATTGCTTCCCGTATGGCTTTCATT
TTCTCCTCCTTGTATAAATCCTGGTTGCTGTCTCTTTATGAGGAGTTGTGGCCCGTTGTCAGGCAACGTG
GCGTGGTGTGCACTGTGTTTGCTGACGCAACCCCCACTGGTTGGGGCATTGCCACCACCTGTCAGCTCCT
TTCCGGGACTTTCGCTTTCCCCCTCCCTATTGCCACGGCGGAACTCATCGCCGCCTGCCTTGCCCGCTGC
TGGACAGGGGCTCGGCTGTTGGGCACTGACAATTCCGTGGTGTTGTCGGGGAAATCATCGTCCTTTCCTT
GGCTGCTCGCCTGTGTTGCCACCTGGATTCTGCGCGGGACGTCCTTCTGCTACGTCCCTTCGGCCCTCAA
TCCAGCGGACCTTCCTTCCCGCGGCCTGCTGCCGGCTCTGCGGCCTCTTCCGCGTCTTCGCCTTCGCCCT
CAGACGAGTCGGATCTCCCTTTGGGCCGCCTCCCCGCATCGATACCGTCGACCTCGATCGAGACCTAGAA
AAACATGGAGCAATCACAAGTAGCAATACAGCAGCTACCAATGCTGATTGTGCCTGGCTAGAAGCACAAG
AGGAGGAGGAGGTGGGTTTTCCAGTCACACCTCAGGTACCTTTAAGACCAATGACTTACAAGGCAGCTGT
AGATCTTAGCCACTTTTTAAAAGAAAAGGGGGGACTGGAAGGGCTAATTCACTCCCAACGAAGACAAGAT
ATCCTTGATCTGTGGATCTACCACACACAAGGCTACTTCCCTGATTGGCAGAACTACACACCAGGGCCAG
GGATCAGATATCCACTGACCTTTGGATGGTGCTACAAGCTAGTACCAGTTGAGCAAGAGAAGGTAGAAGA
AGCCAATGAAGGAGAGAACACCCGCTTGTTACACCCTGTGAGCCTGCATGGGATGGATGACCCGGAGAGA
GAAGTATTAGAGTGGAGGTTTGACAGCCGCCTAGCATTTCATCACATGGCCCGAGAGCTGCATCCGGACT
GTACTGGGTCTCTCTGGTTAGACCAGATCTGAGCCTGGGAGCTCTCTGGCTAACTAGGGAACCCACTGCT
TAAGCCTCAATAAAGCTTGCCTTGAGTGCTTCAAGTAGTGTGTGCCCGTCTGTTGTGTGACTCTGGTAAC
TAGAGATCCCTCAGACCCTTTTAGTCAGTGTGGAAAATCTCTAGCAGCATGTGAGCAAAAGGCCAGCAAA
AGGCCAGGAACCGTAAAAAGGCCGCGTTGCTGGCGTTTTTCCATAGGCTCCGCCCCCCTGACGAGCATCA
CAAAAATCGACGCTCAAGTCAGAGGTGGCGAAACCCGACAGGACTATAAAGATACCAGGCGTTTCCCCCT
GGAAGCTCCCTCGTGCGCTCTCCTGTTCCGACCCTGCCGCTTACCGGATACCTGTCCGCCTTTCTCCCTT
CGGGAAGCGTGGCGCTTTCTCATAGCTCACGCTGTAGGTATCTCAGTTCGGTGTAGGTCGTTCGCTCCAA
GCTGGGCTGTGTGCACGAACCCCCCGTTCAGCCCGACCGCTGCGCCTTATCCGGTAACTATCGTCTTGAG
TCCAACCCGGTAAGACACGACTTATCGCCACTGGCAGCAGCCACTGGTAACAGGATTAGCAGAGCGAGGT
ATGTAGGCGGTGCTACAGAGTTCTTGAAGTGGTGGCCTAACTACGGCTATACTAGAAGAACAGTATTTGG
TATCTGCGCTCTGCTGAAGCCAGTTACCTTCGGAAAAAGAGTTGGTAGCTCTTGATCCGGCAAACAAACC
ACCGCTGGTAGCGGTGGTTTTTTTGTTTGCAAGCAGCAGATTACGCGCAGAAAAAAAGGATCTCAAGAAG
ATCCTTTGATCTTTTCTACGGGGTCTGACGCTCAGTGGAACGAAAACTCACGTTAAGGGATTTTGGTCAT
GAGATTATCAAAAAGGATCTTCACCTAGATCCTTTTAAATTAAAAATGAAGTTTTAAATCAATCTAAAGT
ATATATGAGTAAACTTGGTCTGACAGTTACCAATGCTTAATCAGTGAGGCACCTATCTCAGCGATCTGTC
TATTTCGTTCATCCATAGTTGCCTGACTCCCCGTCGTGTAGATAACTACGATACGGGAGGGCTTACCATC
TGGCCCCAGTGCTGCAATGATACCGCGAGACCCACGCTCACCGGCTCCAGATTTATCAGCAATAAACCAG
CCAGCCGGAAGGGCCGAGCGCAGAAGTGGTCCTGCAACTTTATCCGCCTCCATCCAGTCTATTAATTGTT
GCCGGGAAGCTAGAGTAAGTAGTTCGCCAGTTAATAGTTTGCGCAACGTTGTTGCCATTGCTACAGGCAT
CGTGGTGTCACGCTCGTCGTTTGGTATGGCTTCATTCAGCTCCGGTTCCCAACGATCAAGGCGAGTTACA
TGATCCCCCATGTTGTGCAAAAAAGCGGTTAGCTCCTTCGGTCCTCCGATCGTTGTCAGAAGTAAGTTGG
CCGCAGTGTTATCACTCATGGTTATGGCAGCACTGCATAATTCTCTTACTGTCATGCCATCCGTAAGATG
CTTTTCTGTGACTGGTGAGTACTCAACCAAGTCATTCTGAGAATAGTGTATGCGGCGACCGAGTTGCTCT
TGCCCGGCGTCAATACGGGATAATACCGCGCCACATAGCAGAACTTTAAAAGTGCTCATCATTGGAAAAC
GTTCTTCGGGGCGAAAACTCTCAAGGATCTTACCGCTGTTGAGATCCAGTTCGATGTAACCCACTCGTGC
ACCCAACTGATCTTCAGCATCTTTTACTTTCACCAGCGTTTCTGGGTGAGCAAAAACAGGAAGGCAAAAT
GCCGCAAAAAAGGGAATAAGGGCGACACGGAAATGTTGAATACTCATACTCTTCCTTTTTCAATATTATT
GAAGCATTTATCAGGGTTATTGTCTCATGAGCGGATACATATTTGAATGTATTTAGAAAAATAAACAAAT
AGGGGTTCCGCGCACATTTCCCCGAAAAGTGCCACCTGAC
